>Addgene plasmid #193286 | CBE-T1.53 | addgene full sequence | sequence record 379837 | Addgene NGS Result
AAGCTACAACAAGGCAAGGCTTGACCGACAATTGCATGAAGAATCTGCTTAGGGTTAGGCGTTTTGCGCT
GCTTCGCGATGTACGGGCCAGATATACGCGTTGACATTGATTATTGACTAGTTATTAATAGTAATCAATT
ACGGGGTCATTAGTTCATAGCCCATATATGGAGTTCCGCGTTACATAACTTACGGTAAATGGCCCGCCTG
GCTGACCGCCCAACGACCCCCGCCCATTGACGTCAATAATGACGTATGTTCCCATAGTAACGCCAATAGG
GACTTTCCATTGACGTCAATGGGTGGAGTATTTACGGTAAACTGCCCACTTGGCAGTACATCAAGTGTAT
CATATGCCAAGTACGCCCCCTATTGACGTCAATGACGGTAAATGGCCCGCCTGGCATTATGCCCAGTACA
TGACCTTATGGGACTTTCCTACTTGGCAGTACATCTACGTATTAGTCATCGCTATTACCATGGTGATGCG
GTTTTGGCAGTACATCAATGGGCGTGGATAGCGGTTTGACTCACGGGGATTTCCAAGTCTCCACCCCATT
GACGTCAATGGGAGTTTGTTTTGGCACCAAAATCAACGGGACTTTCCAAAATGTCGTAACAACTCCGCCC
CATTGACGCAAATGGGCGGTAGGCGTGTACGGTGGGAGGTCTATATAAGCAGAGCTGGTTTAGTGAACCG
TCAGATCCGCTAGAGATCCGCGGCCGCTAATACGACTCACTATAGGGAGAGCCGCCACCATGTCCGAGGT
GGAATATAGCCACGAGTACTGGATGCGGCACGCTCTGACCCTCGCCAAAAGAGCCAGAGATGAACGGCAC
GTGCCCGTGGGCGCCGTGCTGGTCCTGAACAACCGGGTGATCGGCGAAGGATGGAACAGAGCTAAGGGCC
TGCATGATCCTACAGCCCACGCCGAGATCATGGCCCTGAGACAGGGCGGACTGGTGATGCAGAATTACCG
GCTGTGGGACGCCACACTGTACACCACATTCGAGCCATGTGTGATGTGCGCCGGCGCTATGATTCACTCT
AGAATCGGCAGAGTTGTGTTTGGCGTGTGTAATGCCAAGACCCACGCCTGCATGAGCCTGATGAACGTGC
TGCACCACCCTGGAATGCCCCACAGAGTGGAAATCACCGAGGGCATCCTGGCTGACGAGTGCGAGGAACT
GCTGTGCAGATTCTTCCGCATGCCTAGAAGGGTGTTCAACGCCCAGAAGAAGGCCCAAAGCAGCACCGAC
TCTGGTGGTTCTTCTGGTGGTTCTAGCGGCAGCGAGACTCCCGGGACCTCAGAGTCCGCCACACCCGAAA
GTTCTGGTGGTTCTTCTGGTGGTTCTGACAAGAAGTACAGCATCGGCCTGGCCATCGGCACCAACTCTGT
GGGCTGGGCCGTGATCACCGACGAGTACAAGGTGCCCAGCAAGAAATTCAAGGTGCTGGGCAACACCGAC
CGGCACAGCATCAAGAAGAACCTGATCGGAGCCCTGCTGTTCGACAGCGGCGAAACAGCCGAGGCCACCC
GGCTGAAGAGAACCGCCAGAAGAAGATACACCAGACGGAAGAACCGGATCTGCTATCTGCAAGAGATCTT
CAGCAACGAGATGGCCAAGGTGGACGACAGCTTCTTCCACAGACTGGAAGAGTCCTTCCTGGTGGAAGAG
GATAAGAAGCACGAGCGGCACCCCATCTTCGGCAACATCGTGGACGAGGTGGCCTACCACGAGAAGTACC
CCACCATCTACCACCTGAGAAAGAAACTGGTGGACAGCACCGACAAGGCCGACCTGCGGCTGATCTATCT
GGCCCTGGCCCACATGATCAAGTTCCGGGGCCACTTCCTGATCGAGGGCGACCTGAACCCCGACAACAGC
GACGTGGACAAGCTGTTCATCCAGCTGGTGCAGACCTACAACCAGCTGTTCGAGGAAAACCCCATCAACG
CCAGCGGCGTGGACGCCAAGGCCATCCTGTCTGCCAGACTGAGCAAGAGCAGACGGCTGGAAAATCTGAT
CGCCCAGCTGCCCGGCGAGAAGAAGAATGGCCTGTTCGGAAACCTGATTGCCCTGAGCCTGGGCCTGACC
CCCAACTTCAAGAGCAACTTCGACCTGGCCGAGGATGCCAAACTGCAGCTGAGCAAGGACACCTACGACG
ACGACCTGGACAACCTGCTGGCCCAGATCGGCGACCAGTACGCCGACCTGTTTCTGGCCGCCAAGAACCT
GTCCGACGCCATCCTGCTGAGCGACATCCTGAGAGTGAACACCGAGATCACCAAGGCCCCCCTGAGCGCC
TCTATGATCAAGAGATACGACGAGCACCACCAGGACCTGACCCTGCTGAAAGCTCTCGTGCGGCAGCAGC
TGCCTGAGAAGTACAAAGAGATTTTCTTCGACCAGAGCAAGAACGGCTACGCCGGCTACATTGACGGCGG
AGCCAGCCAGGAAGAGTTCTACAAGTTCATCAAGCCCATCCTGGAAAAGATGGACGGCACCGAGGAACTG
CTCGTGAAGCTGAACAGAGAGGACCTGCTGCGGAAGCAGCGGACCTTCGACAACGGCAGCATCCCCCACC
AGATCCACCTGGGAGAGCTGCACGCCATTCTGCGGCGGCAGGAAGATTTTTACCCATTCCTGAAGGACAA
CCGGGAAAAGATCGAGAAGATCCTGACCTTCCGCATCCCCTACTACGTGGGCCCTCTGGCCAGGGGAAAC
AGCAGATTCGCCTGGATGACCAGAAAGAGCGAGGAAACCATCACCCCCTGGAACTTCGAGGAAGTGGTGG
ACAAGGGCGCTTCCGCCCAGAGCTTCATCGAGCGGATGACCAACTTCGATAAGAACCTGCCCAACGAGAA
GGTGCTGCCCAAGCACAGCCTGCTGTACGAGTACTTCACCGTGTATAACGAGCTGACCAAAGTGAAATAC
GTGACCGAGGGAATGAGAAAGCCCGCCTTCCTGAGCGGCGAGCAGAAAAAGGCCATCGTGGACCTGCTGT
TCAAGACCAACCGGAAAGTGACCGTGAAGCAGCTGAAAGAGGACTACTTCAAGAAAATCGAGTGCTTCGA
CTCCGTGGAAATCTCCGGCGTGGAAGATCGGTTCAACGCCTCCCTGGGCACATACCACGATCTGCTGAAA
ATTATCAAGGACAAGGACTTCCTGGACAATGAGGAAAACGAGGACATTCTGGAAGATATCGTGCTGACCC
TGACACTGTTTGAGGACAGAGAGATGATCGAGGAACGGCTGAAAACCTATGCCCACCTGTTCGACGACAA
AGTGATGAAGCAGCTGAAGCGGCGGAGATACACCGGCTGGGGCAGGCTGAGCCGGAAGCTGATCAACGGC
ATCCGGGACAAGCAGTCCGGCAAGACAATCCTGGATTTCCTGAAGTCCGACGGCTTCGCCAACAGAAACT
TCATGCAGCTGATCCACGACGACAGCCTGACCTTTAAAGAGGACATCCAGAAAGCCCAGGTGTCCGGCCA
GGGCGATAGCCTGCACGAGCACATTGCCAATCTGGCCGGCAGCCCCGCCATTAAGAAGGGCATCCTGCAG
ACAGTGAAGGTGGTGGACGAGCTCGTGAAAGTGATGGGCCGGCACAAGCCCGAGAACATCGTGATCGAAA
TGGCCAGAGAGAACCAGACCACCCAGAAGGGACAGAAGAACAGCCGCGAGAGAATGAAGCGGATCGAAGA
GGGCATCAAAGAGCTGGGCAGCCAGATCCTGAAAGAACACCCCGTGGAAAACACCCAGCTGCAGAACGAG
AAGCTGTACCTGTACTACCTGCAGAATGGGCGGGATATGTACGTGGACCAGGAACTGGACATCAACCGGC
TGTCCGACTACGATGTGGACCATATCGTGCCTCAGAGCTTTCTGAAGGACGACTCCATCGACAACAAGGT
GCTGACCAGAAGCGACAAGAACCGGGGCAAGAGCGACAACGTGCCCTCCGAAGAGGTCGTGAAGAAGATG
AAGAACTACTGGCGGCAGCTGCTGAACGCCAAGCTGATTACCCAGAGAAAGTTCGACAATCTGACCAAGG
CCGAGAGAGGCGGCCTGAGCGAACTGGATAAGGCCGGCTTCATCAAGAGACAGCTGGTGGAAACCCGGCA
GATCACAAAGCACGTGGCACAGATCCTGGACTCCCGGATGAACACTAAGTACGACGAGAATGACAAGCTG
ATCCGGGAAGTGAAAGTGATCACCCTGAAGTCCAAGCTGGTGTCCGATTTCCGGAAGGATTTCCAGTTTT
ACAAAGTGCGCGAGATCAACAACTACCACCACGCCCACGACGCCTACCTGAACGCCGTCGTGGGAACCGC
CCTGATCAAAAAGTACCCTAAGCTGGAAAGCGAGTTCGTGTACGGCGACTACAAGGTGTACGACGTGCGG
AAGATGATCGCCAAGAGCGAGCAGGAAATCGGCAAGGCTACCGCCAAGTACTTCTTCTACAGCAACATCA
TGAACTTTTTCAAGACCGAGATTACCCTGGCCAACGGCGAGATCCGGAAGCGGCCTCTGATCGAGACAAA
CGGCGAAACCGGGGAGATCGTGTGGGATAAGGGCCGGGATTTTGCCACCGTGCGGAAAGTGCTGAGCATG
CCCCAAGTGAATATCGTGAAAAAGACCGAGGTGCAGACAGGCGGCTTCAGCAAAGAGTCTATCCTGCCCA
AGAGGAACAGCGATAAGCTGATCGCCAGAAAGAAGGACTGGGACCCTAAGAAGTACGGCGGCTTCGACAG
CCCCACCGTGGCCTATTCTGTGCTGGTGGTGGCCAAAGTGGAAAAGGGCAAGTCCAAGAAACTGAAGAGT
GTGAAAGAGCTGCTGGGGATCACCATCATGGAAAGAAGCAGCTTCGAGAAGAATCCCATCGACTTTCTGG
AAGCCAAGGGCTACAAAGAAGTGAAAAAGGACCTGATCATCAAGCTGCCTAAGTACTCCCTGTTCGAGCT
GGAAAACGGCCGGAAGAGAATGCTGGCCTCTGCCGGCGAACTGCAGAAGGGAAACGAACTGGCCCTGCCC
TCCAAATATGTGAACTTCCTGTACCTGGCCAGCCACTATGAGAAGCTGAAGGGCTCCCCCGAGGATAATG
AGCAGAAACAGCTGTTTGTGGAACAGCACAAGCACTACCTGGACGAGATCATCGAGCAGATCAGCGAGTT
CTCCAAGAGAGTGATCCTGGCCGACGCTAATCTGGACAAAGTGCTGTCCGCCTACAACAAGCACCGGGAT
AAGCCCATCAGAGAGCAGGCCGAGAATATCATCCACCTGTTTACCCTGACCAATCTGGGAGCCCCTGCCG
CCTTCAAGTACTTTGACACCACCATCGACCGGAAGAGGTACACCAGCACCAAAGAGGTGCTGGACGCCAC
CCTGATCCACCAGAGCATCACCGGCCTGTACGAGACACGGATCGACCTGTCTCAGCTGGGAGGTGACTCT
GGTGGAAGCGGAGGATCTGGCGGCAGCACCAATCTGAGCGACATCATCGAGAAAGAGACAGGCAAGCAGC
TGGTCATCCAAGAGTCCATCCTGATGCTGCCTGAAGAGGTGGAAGAAGTGATCGGCAACAAGCCCGAGTC
CGACATCCTGGTGCACACCGCCTACGATGAGAGCACCGACGAGAACGTGATGCTGCTGACCTCTGACGCC
CCTGAGTACAAGCCTTGGGCTCTCGTGATCCAGGACAGCAACGGCGAGAACAAGATCAAGATGCTGAGCG
GCGGCTCTGGTGGCTCTGGCGGATCTACAAACCTGTCCGATATTATTGAGAAAGAAACCGGGAAACAGCT
CGTGATTCAAGAGTCTATTCTCATGCTCCCGGAAGAAGTCGAGGAAGTCATTGGAAACAAGCCTGAGAGC
GATATTCTGGTCCATACAGCCTACGACGAGTCTACCGATGAGAATGTCATGCTCCTCACCAGCGACGCTC
CCGAGTATAAGCCATGGGCACTTGTCATTCAGGACTCCAATGGGGAAAACAAAATCAAAATGCTCCCAAA
GAAAAAACGCAAGGTGGAGGGAGCTGATAAGCGCACCGCCGATGGTTCCGAGTTCGAAAGCCCCAAGAAG
AAGAGGAAAGTCTAACCGGTCATCATCACCATCACCATTGAGTTTAAACCCGCTGATCAGCCTCGACTGT
GCCTTCTAGTTGCCAGCCATCTGTTGTTTGCCCCTCCCCCGTGCCTTCCTTGACCCTGGAAGGTGCCACT
CCCACTGTCCTTTCCTAATAAAATGAGGAAATTGCATCGCATTGTCTGAGTAGGTGTCATTCTATTCTGG
GGGGTGGGGTGGGGCAGGACAGCAAGGGGGAGGATTGGGAAGACAATAGCAGGCATGCTGGGGATGCGGT
GGGCTCTATGGCTTCTGAGGCGGAAAGAACCAGCTGGGGCTCGATACCGTCGACCTCTAGCTAGAGCTTG
GCGTAATCATGGTCATAGCTGTTTCCTGTGTGAAATTGTTATCCGCTCACAATTCCACACAACATACGAG
CCGGAAGCATAAAGTGTAAAGCCTAGGGTGCCTAATGAGTGAGCTAACTCACATTAATTGCGTTGCGCTC
ACTGCCCGCTTTCCAGTCGGGAAACCTGTCGTGCCAGCTGCATTAATGAATCGGCCAACGCGCGGGGAGA
GGCGGTTTGCGTATTGGGCGCTCTTCCGCTTCCTCGCTCACTGACTCGCTGCGCTCGGTCGTTCGGCTGC
GGCGAGCGGTATCAGCTCACTCAAAGGCGGTAATACGGTTATCCACAGAATCAGGGGATAACGCAGGAAA
GAACATGTGAGCAAAAGGCCAGCAAAAGGCCAGGAACCGTAAAAAGGCCGCGTTGCTGGCGTTTTTCCAT
AGGCTCCGCCCCCCTGACGAGCATCACAAAAATCGACGCTCAAGTCAGAGGTGGCGAAACCCGACAGGAC
TATAAAGATACCAGGCGTTTCCCCCTGGAAGCTCCCTCGTGCGCTCTCCTGTTCCGACCCTGCCGCTTAC
CGGATACCTGTCCGCCTTTCTCCCTTCGGGAAGCGTGGCGCTTTCTCATAGCTCACGCTGTAGGTATCTC
AGTTCGGTGTAGGTCGTTCGCTCCAAGCTGGGCTGTGTGCACGAACCCCCCGTTCAGCCCGACCGCTGCG
CCTTATCCGGTAACTATCGTCTTGAGTCCAACCCGGTAAGACACGACTTATCGCCACTGGCAGCAGCCAC
TGGTAACAGGATTAGCAGAGCGAGGTATGTAGGCGGTGCTACAGAGTTCTTGAAGTGGTGGCCTAACTAC
GGCTACACTAGAAGAACAGTATTTGGTATCTGCGCTCTGCTGAAGCCAGTTACCTTCGGAAAAAGAGTTG
GTAGCTCTTGATCCGGCAAACAAACCACCGCTGGTAGCGGTGGTTTTTTTGTTTGCAAGCAGCAGATTAC
GCGCAGAAAAAAAGGATCTCAAGAAGATCCTTTGATCTTTTCTACGGGGTCTGACGCTCAGTGGAACGAA
AACTCACGTTAAGGGATTTTGGTCATGAGATTATCAAAAAGGATCTTCACCTAGATCCTTTTAAATTAAA
AATGAAGTTTTAAATCAATCTAAAGTATATATGAGTAAACTTGGTCTGACAGTTACCAATGCTTAATCAG
TGAGGCACCTATCTCAGCGATCTGTCTATTTCGTTCATCCATAGTTGCCTGACTCCCCGTCGTGTAGATA
ACTACGATACGGGAGGGCTTACCATCTGGCCCCAGTGCTGCAATGATACCGCGAGACCCACGCTCACCGG
CTCCAGATTTATCAGCAATAAACCAGCCAGCCGGAAGGGCCGAGCGCAGAAGTGGTCCTGCAACTTTATC
CGCCTCCATCCAGTCTATTAATTGTTGCCGGGAAGCTAGAGTAAGTAGTTCGCCAGTTAATAGTTTGCGC
AACGTTGTTGCCATTGCTACAGGCATCGTGGTGTCACGCTCGTCGTTTGGTATGGCTTCATTCAGCTCCG
GTTCCCAACGATCAAGGCGAGTTACATGATCCCCCATGTTGTGCAAAAAAGCGGTTAGCTCCTTCGGTCC
TCCGATCGTTGTCAGAAGTAAGTTGGCCGCAGTGTTATCACTCATGGTTATGGCAGCACTGCATAATTCT
CTTACTGTCATGCCATCCGTAAGATGCTTTTCTGTGACTGGTGAGTACTCAACCAAGTCATTCTGAGAAT
AGTGTATGCGGCGACCGAGTTGCTCTTGCCCGGCGTCAATACGGGATAATACCGCGCCACATAGCAGAAC
TTTAAAAGTGCTCATCATTGGAAAACGTTCTTCGGGGCGAAAACTCTCAAGGATCTTACCGCTGTTGAGA
TCCAGTTCGATGTAACCCACTCGTGCACCCAACTGATCTTCAGCATCTTTTACTTTCACCAGCGTTTCTG
GGTGAGCAAAAACAGGAAGGCAAAATGCCGCAAAAAAGGGAATAAGGGCGACACGGAAATGTTGAATACT
CATACTCTTCCTTTTTCAATATTATTGAAGCATTTATCAGGGTTATTGTCTCATGAGCGGATACATATTT
GAATGTATTTAGAAAAATAAACAAATAGGGGTTCCGCGCACATTTCCCCGAAAAGTGCCACCTGACGTCG
ACGGATCGGGAGATCGATCTCCCGATCCCCTAGGGTCGACTCTCAGTACAATCTGCTCTGATGCCGCATA
GTTAAGCCAGTATCTGCTCCCTGCTTGTGTGTTGGAGGTCGCTGAGTAGTGCGCGAGCAAAATTT
Features (pLannotate 1.2.2; 19 found; start..end, strand, type, name):
    103..482     +  enhancer       CMV enhancer: human cytomegalovirus immediate early enhancer
    483..686     +  promoter       CMV promoter: human cytomegalovirus (CMV) immediate early promoter
    728..746     +  promoter       T7 promoter: promoter for bacteriophage T7 RNA polymerase
    760..1257    +  CDS            tadA: TADA_ECOLI - Also known as yfhC. Experimental evidence at protein level: Swiss-Prot protein existence level 1. Catalyzes the deamination of adenosine to inosine at the wobble position 34 of tRNA(Arg2). Essential for cell viability. From Escherichia coli (strain K12).
   1258..1356    +  CDS            ABE(7.10) (fragment): adenine base editor comprising wild-type E. coli TadA fused to the evolved TadA*(7.10) mutant (Gaudelli et al., 2017)
   1357..2958    +  CDS            dCas9(N): N-terminal portion of catalytically inactive Streptococcus pyogenes dCas9 carrying the D10A mutation (Zetsche et al., 2015)
   2959..5453    +  CDS            Cas9(C) (fragment): C-terminal portion of Streptococcus pyogenes Cas9 (Zetsche et al., 2015)
   5767..6015    +  CDS            UGI: UNGI_BPPB2 - Experimental evidence at protein level: Swiss-Prot protein existence level 1. This protein binds specifically and reversibly to the host uracil-DNA glycosylase, preventing removal of uracil residues from PBS2 DNA by the host uracil-excision repair system. From Bacillus phage PBS2 (Bacteriophage PBS2).
   6157..6381    +  polyA_signal   bGH poly(A) signal: bovine growth hormone polyadenylation signal
   6385..6406    +  promoter       SV40 promoter (fragment): SV40 enhancer and early promoter
   6411..6427    +  misc_feature   MCS (fragment): pBluescript multiple cloning site
   6476..6492    -  protein_bind   lac operator: The lac repressor binds to the lac operator to inhibit transcription in E. coli. This inhibition can be relieved by adding lactose or isopropyl-β-D-thiogalactopyranoside (IPTG). lac repressor encoded by lacI
   6500..6530    -  promoter       lac promoter: promoter for the E. coli lac operon
   6545..6566    -  protein_bind   CAP binding site: CAP binding activates transcription in the presence of cAMP. E. coli catabolite activator protein
   6579..6671    -  CDS            lacI (fragment): lac repressor; lacI; The lac repressor binds to the lac operator to inhibit transcription in E. coli. This inhibition can be relieved by adding lactose or isopropyl-β-D-thiogalactopyranoside (IPTG).
   6854..7442    -  rep_origin     ori: high-copy-number ColE1/pMB1/pBR322/pUC origin of replication
   7613..8473    -  CDS            AmpR: β-lactamase; bla; confers resistance to ampicillin, carbenicillin, and related antibiotics
   8474..8578    -  promoter       AmpR promoter: bla
   8649..8693    -  misc_feature   bom (fragment): basis of mobility region from pBR322
