[The description below was written by a language model from this plasmid's Addgene catalogue record and pLannotate feature annotations shown in this document.]
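Description:
CBE-T1.53 is a mammalian expression plasmid of about 8.7 kb, built on a CMV/pBR322-type backbone, that encodes a cytosine base editor derived from an engineered TadA deaminase. It is propagated in E. coli as a high-copy plasmid through a ColE1/pMB1-family origin and selected with ampicillin via the β-lactamase gene and its own promoter. The backbone also carries short remnants of a lac promoter/operator region, lacI, an SV40 promoter fragment, a multiple cloning site fragment and the pBR322 bom region. These appear to be cloning leftovers rather than functional parts of the design.

The payload is a single fusion reading frame driven by the human cytomegalovirus immediate early enhancer and promoter and terminated by the bovine growth hormone polyadenylation signal. A T7 promoter between the CMV promoter and the coding region could also allow in vitro transcription. The fusion begins with an E. coli TadA domain, which the record says carries mutations, though these are not listed. In this editor family such mutations redirect the natural adenosine deaminase toward cytosine deamination. A short segment annotated as an ABE7.10 fragment follows and probably corresponds to the linker, leading into Streptococcus pyogenes Cas9. Although the annotation software labels the N-terminal portion as dCas9, the record lists only the D10A mutation, consistent with a nickase that cuts the non-edited strand. Downstream, one uracil glycosylase inhibitor (UGI) domain from phage PBS2 is annotated, which blocks excision of the uracil intermediate and so favours C-to-T outcomes. An unannotated stretch of roughly 300 nt lies between Cas9 and this UGI, and its content is not identified. No guide RNA cassette is annotated, so a guide would have to be supplied separately. The plasmid is intended for expressing this base editor in mammalian cells.
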