Addgene plasmid #193286: CBE-T1.53
Purpose: Expression of CBE-T1.53 base editor in mammalian cells, CMV promoter
Depositing lab: Nicole Gaudelli. Depositing organization: Beam Therapeutics. Publication: Improved cytosine base editors generated from TadA variants. Lam DK, Feliciano PR, Arif A, Bohnuud T, Fernandez TP, Gehrke JM, Grayson P, Lee KD, Ortega MA, Sawyer C, Schwaegerle ND, Peraro L, Young L, Lee SJ, Ciaramella G, Gaudelli NM. Nat Biotechnol. 2023 Jan 9. doi: 10.1038/s41587-022-01611-9. PubMed 36624149.
Backbone
  Vector backbone: CMV/pBR322
  Vector type: Mammalian Expression
Growth in bacteria
  Bacterial resistance: Ampicillin, 100 μg/mL
  Growth temperature: 37°C
  Growth strain: DH5alpha
  Copy number: High Copy
Gene/Insert
  Gene/Insert name: CBE-T1.53
  Species: Other
  Mutation: D10A (Cas9), TadA mutations within
  Promoter: CMV
  Cloning method: Ligation Independent Cloning
Terms and licenses: Academic/Nonprofit Terms; Industry Terms: Not Available to Industry
How to cite: CBE-T1.53 was a gift from Nicole Gaudelli (Addgene plasmid # 193286 ; http://n2t.net/addgene:193286 ; RRID:Addgene_193286)
